Addgene plasmid #166973: pSMT3-FBF2 SS/Y
Purpose: Expresses FBF-2 with SS/Y mutations in repeat 5 in E. coli for purification and crystallization studies
Depositing lab: Traci Hall. Depositing organization: National Institute of Environmental Health Sciences (NIEHS). Publication: Engineering a conserved RNA regulatory protein repurposes its biological function in vivo. Bhat VD, McCann KL, Wang Y, Fonseca DR, Shukla T, Alexander JC, Qiu C, Wickens M, Lo TW, Tanaka Hall TM, Campbell ZT. Elife. 2019 Jan 17;8. pii: 43788. doi: 10.7554/eLife.43788. PubMed 30652968.
Backbone
  Vector backbone: pSMT3
  Backbone manufacturer: Chris Lima
  Backbone size w/o insert (bp): 5633
  Total vector size (bp): 6869
  Vector type: Bacterial Expression
Growth in bacteria
  Bacterial resistance: Kanamycin, 50 μg/mL
  Growth temperature: 37°C
  Growth strain: DH5alpha
  Copy number: High Copy
Gene/Insert
  Gene/Insert name: FBF-2 (alt name: FBF)
  Species: C. elegans (nematode)
  Mutation: FBF-2 PUM RNA binding domain; amino acids 164-575; changed cysteine 363 to serine, changed arginine 364 to tyrosine, changed glutamine 367 to serine
  Entrez Gene: fbf-2 (a.k.a. CELE_F21H12.5)
  Promoter: T7
  Tag / fusion protein: His-SUMO (N terminal on backbone)
  Cloning method: Restriction Enzyme; 5′ cloning site BamH1 (not destroyed); 3′ cloning site Not1 (not destroyed)
  Sequencing primers: 5′ T7; 3′ T7 term
Terms and licenses: Academic/Nonprofit Terms; Industry Terms: Not Available to Industry
How to cite: pSMT3-FBF2 SS/Y was a gift from Traci Hall (Addgene plasmid # 166973 ; http://n2t.net/addgene:166973 ; RRID:Addgene_166973)
