[The description below was written by a language model from this plasmid's Addgene catalogue record and pLannotate feature annotations shown in this document.]
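Description:
pSMT3-FBF2 SS/Y is a bacterial expression plasmid of about 6.9 kb built on the pSMT3 backbone, a pET-style vector for producing His-SUMO fusion proteins in E. coli. It is propagated through a ColE1/pMB1-type origin and selected with kanamycin via an aph(3')-Ia resistance gene. The catalogue lists it as high copy, although the feature table also annotates the bom region and the rop gene, which normally moderates copy number. An f1 origin is present. The short tetracycline-resistance fragments appear to be non-functional backbone remnants.

Expression is driven by a T7 promoter with an adjacent lac operator and the T7 gene 10 ribosome binding site. The plasmid also carries lacI, so transcription is repressed until IPTG induction in a host that supplies T7 RNA polymerase. The open reading frame starts with a histidine tag and a thrombin site. These are followed by yeast SMT3 (SUMO), a solubility-promoting tag that can be removed by a SUMO-specific protease.

Fused downstream, between retained BamHI and NotI sites, is the PUM RNA-binding domain of C. elegans FBF-2 (amino acids 164–575). It carries three substitutions in repeat 5: C363S, R364Y and Q367S, which give the SS/Y name. A T7 terminator closes the unit. The His-tag and gene 10-like fragments annotated after the insert are probably vector sequence, and the record does not say whether they are translated.

FBF-2 is a PUF-family protein that binds 3'-UTR elements of germline mRNAs. This construct is intended for producing the engineered variant for purification and crystallization studies.
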