Features (pLannotate 1.2.2; 22 found; start..end, strand, type, name):
      1..19      +  promoter       T7 promoter: promoter for bacteriophage T7 RNA polymerase
     20..44      +  protein_bind   lac operator: The lac repressor binds to the lac operator to inhibit transcription in E. coli. This inhibition can be relieved by adding lactose or isopropyl-β-D-thiogalactopyranoside (IPTG). lac repressor encoded by lacI
     59..81      +  RBS            RBS: efficient ribosome binding site from bacteriophage T7 gene 10 (Olins and Rangwala, 1989)
    100..116     +  CDS            capTEV™ (fragment): composite tag for in vivo biotinylation, TEV protease cleavage, and 6xHis tagging
    127..144     +  CDS            thrombin site: thrombin recognition and cleavage site
    157..449     +  CDS            SUMO (fragment): cleavable ubiquitin-like protein tag; S. cerevisiae SMT3 (truncated)
    475..1719    +  CDS            fbf-2 (fragment): FBF2_CAEEL - Experimental evidence at protein level: Swiss-Prot protein existence level 1. Involved in the control of stem cells and sex determination in the C.elegans hermaphrodite germline (PubMed:9393998). May also play a role in the hermaphrodite germline proliferation and oogenesis (PubMed:15454534, PubMed:27864381). By binding to the 3'-UTR, represses phosphatase lip-1 expression in the distal part of the germline mitotic zone (PubMed:16319922). Binds specifically to the regulatory region of fem-3 3'-UTR and mediates the sperm/oocyte switch (PubMed:9393998). Negatively regulates gld-3 ex
   1738..1755    +  CDS            9xHis (fragment): 9xHis affinity tag
   1765..1814    +  CDS            SET1 (fragment): solubility-enhancement tag derived from T7 phage gene 10B
   1822..1869    +  terminator     T7 terminator: transcription terminator for bacteriophage T7 RNA polymerase
   1906..2334    +  rep_origin     f1 ori (sequence partly withheld): f1 bacteriophage origin of replication; arrow indicates direction of (+) strand synthesis
   2387..2444    +  promoter       AmpR promoter (fragment): bla
   2453..3268    -  CDS            KanR: aminoglycoside phosphotransferase; aph(3')-Ia; confers resistance to kanamycin in bacteria or G418 (Geneticin®) in eukaryotes
   3390..3978    +  rep_origin     ori: high-copy-number ColE1/pMB1/pBR322/pUC origin of replication
   4164..4303    -  misc_feature   bom: basis of mobility region from pBR322
   4405..4596    -  CDS            rop: Rop protein, which maintains plasmids at low copy number; rop
   4613..4993    +  CDS            YPB1_ECOLX: Protein predicted: Swiss-Prot protein existence level 4. From Escherichia coli.
   5065..5356    -  CDS            TcR (fragment): tetracycline efflux protein; tet; confers resistance to tetracycline
   5371..5392    -  protein_bind   CAP binding site: CAP binding activates transcription in the presence of cAMP. E. coli catabolite activator protein
   5405..6487    -  CDS            lacI: lac repressor; lacI; The lac repressor binds to the lac operator to inhibit transcription in E. coli. This inhibition can be relieved by adding lactose or isopropyl-β-D-thiogalactopyranoside (IPTG).
   6488..6565    -  promoter       lacI promoter: lacI
   6573..6852    -  CDS            TcR (fragment): tetracycline efflux protein; tet; confers resistance to tetracycline
>Addgene plasmid #166973 | pSMT3-FBF2 SS/Y | addgene full sequence | sequence record 331634 | Addgene NGS Result
TAATACGACTCACTATAGGGGAATTGTGAGCGGATAACAATTCCCCTCTAGAAATAATTTTGTTTAACTT
TAAGAAGGAGATATACCATGGGCAGCAGCCATCATCATCATCATCACAGCAGCGGCCTGGTGCCGCGCGG
CAGCCATATGGCTAGCATGTCGGACTCAGAAGTCAATCAAGAAGCTAAGCCAGAGGTCAAGCCAGAAGTC
AAGCCTGAGACTCACATCAATTTAAAGGTGTCCGATGGATCTTCAGAGATCTTCTTCAAGATCAAAAAGA
CCACTCCTTTAAGAAGGCTGATGGAAGCGTTCGCTAAAAGACAGGGTAAGGAAATGGACTCCTTAAGATT
CTTGTACGACGGTATTAGAATTCAAGCTGATCAGACCCCTGAAGATTTGGACATGGAGGATAACGATATT
ATTGAGGCTCACAGAGAACAGATTGGTGGATCCCCGGAATTCGAAAACCTGTATTTTCAGGGCTCAAACA
ATGTGCTGCCAACCTGGTCCTTGGATTCCAATGGTGAAATGCGTTCAAGATTGTCGCTCTCTGAAGTTTT
GGATAGTGGCGATTTAATGAAGTTTGCCGTTGACAAAACTGGGTGCCAGTTCCTAGAAAAGGCAGTGAAG
GGCAGCCTGACATCTTATCAGAAGTTCCAATTGTTTGAACAAGTTATTGGGAGAAAAGATGATTTCCTTA
AATTGAGCACGAACATCTTTGGAAATTATTTGGTACAAAGCGTTATTGGAATTTCATTGGCAACTAATGA
TGACGGATACACAAAGCGACAAGAAAAGTTGAAGAACTTCATCAGTTCCCAAATGACAGATATGTGCTTG
GACAAATTTGCGTGTCGTGTTATCCAATCCAGTCTCCAGAACATGGATTTATCCCTTGCGTGTAAACTTG
TTCAAGCTCTACCTCGTGATGCTCGTCTTATCGCAATCTGTGTTGATCAAAATGCCAATCACGTCATTCA
GAAAGTCGTAGCAGTCATCCCACTGAAGAATTGGGAGTTTATTGTGGATTTCGTTGCCACCCCAGAGCAC
CTCCGTCAGATTTGTTCTGATAAGTATGGGAGCTATGTTGTGTCAACTATTATCGAAAAGCTCACTGCTG
ATTCAATGAACGTTGATTTAACTTCCGCTGCTCAAAATCTTCGTGAACGAGCGCTCCAACGACTCATGAC
TTCTGTGACTAATCGGTGCCAAGAATTAGCTACGAACGAGTATGCCAATTACATAATACAGCATATTGTA
TCCAATGATGATCTGGCCGTTTATCGGGAATGTATCATAGAGAAATGCCTCATGCGCAACCTTCTTTCGT
TGTCCCAGGAAAAGTTTGCTTCTCATGTTGTTGAGAAAGCATTCCTACATGCACCATTGGAACTTCTTGC
CGAAATGATGGACGAGATTTTCGACGGATACATTCCACATCCGGACACGGGAAAAGATGCCCTCGATATC
ATGATGTTCCATCAATTCGGAAACTACGTCGTTCAATGCATGCTGACTATTTGCTGTGATGCTGTGTCTG
GAAGACGGCAAACGAAAGAAGGAGGCTATGACCATGCAATCTCATTCCAGGATTGGCTGAAAAAGTTGCA
CTCGAGAGTTACGAAAGAAAGGCATCGCTTGTCAAGGTTCTCATCCGGCAAAAAGATGATCGAGACGCTT
GCCAATCTCCGTTCAACTCATCCGATTTATGAACTCCAATAAGCGGCCGCACTCGAGCACCACCACCACC
ACCACTGAGATCCGGCTGCTAACAAAGCCCGAAAGGAAGCTGAGTTGGCTGCTGCCACCGCTGAGCAATA
ACTAGCATAACCCCTTGGGGCCTCTAAACGGGTCTTGAGGGGTTTTTTGCTGAAAGGAGGAACTATATCC
GGATTGGCGAATGGG
[124 nt withheld, positions 1906-2029]
C
[91 nt withheld, positions 2031-2121]
A
[49 nt withheld, positions 2123-2171]
CCTTTGACGTTGGAGTCCACGTTCTTT
[37 nt withheld, positions 2199-2235]
ACCCTATCTCGGTCTATTCTTTTGATTTATAAGGGATTTTGCCGATTTCGGCCTATTGGTTAAAAAATGA
GCTGATTTAACAAAAATTTAACGCGAATTTTAACAAAATATTAACGCTTACAATTTAGGTGGCACTTTTC
GGGGAAATGTGCGCGGAACCCCTATTTGTTTATTTTTCTAAATACATTCAAATATGTATCCGCTCATGAA
TTAATTCTTAGAAAAACTCATCGAGCATCAAATGAAACTGCAATTTATTCATATCAGGATTATCAATACC
ATATTTTTGAAAAAGCCGTTTCTGTAATGAAGGAGAAAACTCACCGAGGCAGTTCCATAGGATGGCAAGA
TCCTGGTATCGGTCTGCGATTCCGACTCGTCCAACATCAATACAACCTATTAATTTCCCCTCGTCAAAAA
TAAGGTTATCAAGTGAGAAATCACCATGAGTGACGACTGAATCCGGTGAGAATGGCAAAAGTTTATGCAT
TTCTTTCCAGACTTGTTCAACAGGCCAGCCATTACGCTCGTCATCAAAATCACTCGCATCAACCAAACCG
TTATTCATTCGTGATTGCGCCTGAGCGAGACGAAATACGCGATCGCTGTTAAAAGGACAATTACAAACAG
GAATCGAATGCAACCGGCGCAGGAACACTGCCAGCGCATCAACAATATTTTCACCTGAATCAGGATATTC
TTCTAATACCTGGAATGCTGTTTTCCCGGGGATCGCAGTGGTGAGTAACCATGCATCATCAGGAGTACGG
ATAAAATGCTTGATGGTCGGAAGAGGCATAAATTCCGTCAGCCAGTTTAGTCTGACCATCTCATCTGTAA
CATCATTGGCAACGCTACCTTTGCCATGTTTCAGAAACAACTCTGGCGCATCGGGCTTCCCATACAATCG
ATAGATTGTCGCACCTGATTGCCCGACATTATCGCGAGCCCATTTATACCCATATAAATCAGCATCCATG
TTGGAATTTAATCGCGGCCTAGAGCAAGACGTTTCCCGTTGAATATGGCTCATAACACCCCTTGTATTAC
TGTTTATGTAAGCAGACAGTTTTATTGTTCATGACCAAAATCCCTTAACGTGAGTTTTCGTTCCACTGAG
CGTCAGACCCCGTAGAAAAGATCAAAGGATCTTCTTGAGATCCTTTTTTTCTGCGCGTAATCTGCTGCTT
GCAAACAAAAAAACCACCGCTACCAGCGGTGGTTTGTTTGCCGGATCAAGAGCTACCAACTCTTTTTCCG
AAGGTAACTGGCTTCAGCAGAGCGCAGATACCAAATACTGTCCTTCTAGTGTAGCCGTAGTTAGGCCACC
ACTTCAAGAACTCTGTAGCACCGCCTACATACCTCGCTCTGCTAATCCTGTTACCAGTGGCTGCTGCCAG
TGGCGATAAGTCGTGTCTTACCGGGTTGGACTCAAGACGATAGTTACCGGATAAGGCGCAGCGGTCGGGC
TGAACGGGGGGTTCGTGCACACAGCCCAGCTTGGAGCGAACGACCTACACCGAACTGAGATACCTACAGC
GTGAGCTATGAGAAAGCGCCACGCTTCCCGAAGGGAGAAAGGCGGACAGGTATCCGGTAAGCGGCAGGGT
CGGAACAGGAGAGCGCACGAGGGAGCTTCCAGGGGGAAACGCCTGGTATCTTTATAGTCCTGTCGGGTTT
CGCCACCTCTGACTTGAGCGTCGATTTTTGTGATGCTCGTCAGGGGGGCGGAGCCTATGGAAAAACGCCA
GCAACGCGGCCTTTTTACGGTTCCTGGCCTTTTGCTGGCCTTTTGCTCACATGTTCTTTCCTGCGTTATC
CCCTGATTCTGTGGATAACCGTATTACCGCCTTTGAGTGAGCTGATACCGCTCGCCGCAGCCGAACGACC
GAGCGCAGCGAGTCAGTGAGCGAGGAAGCGGAAGAGCGCCTGATGCGGTATTTTCTCCTTACGCATCTGT
GCGGTATTTCACACCGCAATGGTGCACTCTCAGTACAATCTGCTCTGATGCCGCATAGTTAAGCCAGTAT
ACACTCCGCTATCGCTACGTGACTGGGTCATGGCTGCGCCCCGACACCCGCCAACACCCGCTGACGCGCC
CTGACGGGCTTGTCTGCTCCCGGCATCCGCTTACAGACAAGCTGTGACCGTCTCCGGGAGCTGCATGTGT
CAGAGGTTTTCACCGTCATCACCGAAACGCGCGAGGCAGCTGCGGTAAAGCTCATCAGCGTGGTCGTGAA
GCGATTCACAGATGTCTGCCTGTTCATCCGCGTCCAGCTCGTTGAGTTTCTCCAGAAGCGTTAATGTCTG
GCTTCTGATAAAGCGGGCCATGTTAAGGGCGGTTTTTTCCTGTTTGGTCACTGATGCCTCCGTGTAAGGG
GGATTTCTGTTCATGGGGGTAATGATACCGATGAAACGAGAGAGGATGCTCACGATACGGGTTACTGATG
ATGAACATGCCCGGTTACTGGAACGTTGTGAGGGTAAACAACTGGCGGTATGGATGCGGCGGGACCAGAG
AAAAATCACTCAGGGTCAATGCCAGCGCTTCGTTAATACAGATGTAGGTGTTCCACAGGGTAGCCAGCAG
CATCCTGCGATGCAGATCCGGAACATAATGGTGCAGGGCGCTGACTTCCGCGTTTCCAGACTTTACGAAA
CACGGAAACCGAAGACCATTCATGTTGTTGCTCAGGTCGCAGACGTTTTGCAGCAGCAGTCGCTTCACGT
TCGCTCGCGTATCGGTGATTCATTCTGCTAACCAGTAAGGCAACCCCGCCAGCCTAGCCGGGTCCTCAAC
GACAGGAGCACGATCATGCGCACCCGTGGGGCCGCCATGCCGGCGATAATGGCCTGCTTCTCGCCGAAAC
GTTTGGTGGCGGGACCAGTGACGAAGGCTTGAGCGAGGGCGTGCAAGATTCCGAATACCGCAAGCGACAG
GCCGATCATCGTCGCGCTCCAGCGAAAGCGGTCCTCGCCGAAAATGACCCAGAGCGCTGCCGGCACCTGT
CCTACGAGTTGCATGATAAAGAAGACAGTCATAAGTGCGGCGACGATAGTCATGCCCCGCGCCCACCGGA
AGGAGCTGACTGGGTTGAAGGCTCTCAAGGGCATCGGTCGAGATCCCGGTGCCTAATGAGTGAGCTAACT
TACATTAATTGCGTTGCGCTCACTGCCCGCTTTCCAGTCGGGAAACCTGTCGTGCCAGCTGCATTAATGA
ATCGGCCAACGCGCGGGGAGAGGCGGTTTGCGTATTGGGCGCCAGGGTGGTTTTTCTTTTCACCAGTGAG
ACGGGCAACAGCTGATTGCCCTTCACCGCCTGGCCCTGAGAGAGTTGCAGCAAGCGGTCCACGCTGGTTT
GCCCCAGCAGGCGAAAATCCTGTTTGATGGTGGTTAACGGCGGGATATAACATGAGCTGTCTTCGGTATC
GTCGTATCCCACTACCGAGATATCCGCACCAACGCGCAGCCCGGACTCGGTAATGGCGCGCATTGCGCCC
AGCGCCATCTGATCGTTGGCAACCAGCATCGCAGTGGGAACGATGCCCTCATTCAGCATTTGCATGGTTT
GTTGAAAACCGGACATGGCACTCCAGTCGCCTTCCCGTTCCGCTATCGGCTGAATTTGATTGCGAGTGAG
ATATTTATGCCAGCCAGCCAGACGCAGACGCGCCGAGACAGAACTTAATGGGCCCGCTAACAGCGCGATT
TGCTGGTGACCCAATGCGACCAGATGCTCCACGCCCAGTCGCGTACCGTCTTCATGGGAGAAAATAATAC
TGTTGATGGGTGTCTGGTCAGAGACATCAAGAAATAACGCCGGAACATTAGTGCAGGCAGCTTCCACAGC
AATGGCATCCTGGTCATCCAGCGGATAGTTAATGATCAGCCCACTGACGCGTTGCGCGAGAAGATTGTGC
ACCGCCGCTTTACAGGCTTCGACGCCGCTTCGTTCTACCATCGACACCACCACGCTGGCACCCAGTTGAT
CGGCGCGAGATTTAATCGCCGCGACAATTTGCGACGGCGCGTGCAGGGCCAGACTGGAGGTGGCAACGCC
AATCAGCAACGACTGTTTGCCCGCCAGTTGTTGTGCCACGCGGTTGGGAATGTAATTCAGCTCCGCCATC
GCCGCTTCCACTTTTTCCCGCGTTTTCGCAGAAACGTGGCTGGCCTGGTTCACCACGCGGGAAACGGTCT
GATAAGAGACACCGGCATACTCTGCGACATCGTATAACGTTACTGGTTTCACATTCACCACCCTGAATTG
ACTCTCTTCCGGGCGCTATCATGCCATACCGCGAAAGGTTTTGCGCCATTCGATGGTGTCCGGGATCTCG
ACGCTCTCCCTTATGCGACTCCTGCATTAGGAAGCAGCCCAGTAGTAGGTTGAGGCCGTTGAGCACCGCC
GCCGCAAGGAATGGTGCATGCAAGGAGATGGCGCCCAACAGTCCCCCGGCCACGGGGCCTGCCACCATAC
CCACGCCGAAACAAGCGCTCATGAGCCCGAAGTGGCGAGCCCGATCTTCCCCATCGGTGATGTCGGCGAT
ATAGGCGCCAGCAACCGCACCTGTGGCGCCGGTGATGCCGGCCACGATGCGTCCGGCGTAGAGGATCGAG
ATCTCGATCCCGCGAAAT
